>Addgene plasmid #61991 | NET43 pEGFP-N2 (609) | addgene partial sequence | sequence record 102614 | CMV-F 5'-CGCAAATGGGCGGTAGGCGTG-3'
GCAGAGCTGGTTTAGTGAACCGTCAGATCCGCTAGCGCTACCGGACTCAGATCTCGACCCATGCATCGGA
AAAAGGTGGATAACCGAATCCGGATTCTCATTGAGAATGGAGTAGCTGAGCGGCAAAGATCTCTCTTTGT
TGTAGTTGGGGATCGAGGAAAAGATCAGGTGGTAATACTTCATCACATGTTATCCAAAGCAACTGTGAAG
GCTCGGCCTTCAGTGCTGTGGTGTTATAAGAAAGAGCTGGGGTTTAGCAGTCACCGGAAGAAAAGAATGC
GACAGCTGCAGAAGAAAATAAAGAATGGAACACTGAACATAAAGCAGGACGACCCCTTTGAACTCTTCAT
AGCAGCCACAAACATTCGCTACTGCTACTACAACGAGACCCACAAGATCCTGGGCAATACCTTCGGCATG
TGTGTGCTGCAGGATTTTGAAGCCTTAACTCCAAACTTGCTGGCCAGGACTGTAGAAACAGTGGAAGGTG
GTGGGCTAGTGGTCATCCTCCTACGGACCATGAACTCACTCAAGCAATTGTACACAGTGACTATGGATGT
GCATTCCAGGTACAGAACTGAGGCCCATCAGGATGTGGTGGGAAGATTTAATGAAAGGTTTATTCTGTCT
CTGGCCTCTTGTAAGAAGTGTCTCGTCATTGATGACCAGCTCAACATCCTGCCCATCTCCTCCCACGTTG
CCACCATGGAGGCCCTGCCTCCCCAGACTCCGGATGAGAGTCTTGGTCCTTCTGATCTGGAGCTGAGGGA
GTTGAAGGAGAGCTTGCAGGACACCCAGCCTGTGGGTGTGTTGGTGGACTGCTGTAAGACTCTAGACCAG
GCCAAAGCTGTCTTGAAATTTATCGAGGGCATCTCTGAA
