>Addgene plasmid #61991 | NET43 pEGFP-N2 (609) | addgene partial sequence | sequence record 103125 | C-ter-GFP 5'-CTCCTCGCCCTTGCTCAC-3'
AGTTTCATATCTTTTTTGTTCTTTGTCTCTCTGTTCTTCAACTTCTTGCTCTGTTTGGGTTCTTGTTTGG
CCTCTAACTTCCTTTTCTTGTCACTTTTCAGGCTGATGATCGAGGCGTTCGGCCCAGCTTTGTTCAAAAC
TTCATTCCACTCTTCATCGTCCCCACGGATTATGTATTCAGAGAGGTCCATGCTCTTCAGCTTCCCTACT
TCCTTCTTGTGTTTCTCCTGAAATTCCTTTGCTGCTTCATCTAGGTCGTCACTGAGGGTCTTCATCGTGG
GCTCCATGACCACATCCTTCGCTGCCACCATCTGCTCCTCAATGGCCTTTTCCTGAACTTCATTAAATAG
CTTCACAACTTTGCGGATGATCCGGTTGAAAAGTCCCATCAACTGGCCCGAGGGCAGCTCAATCTCCTTT
TCCAGCTGGTCCACAGACTTATGCTGCAGGCCAATCCCCAAGAGAAGAGCCGACTGAGCCGCAGACAGGG
CCAGGTCCCCCAGCTGGTTCAGGAAATAGATGCGAGAGATGGCCGGGATCATGTCCATGATGAGGTGATA
GTCCACCATATTCCGTGAATACATCTCCAGCCGCTTCAGGTCATAGGGGAGGAAGAGTGCTTCCAGCTCC
TCCCGGCTCAGGGCAGGCTGGGCTGGCTTCCCCATGTTCCTGTTCTGAATGATGTTCAGAGCCAGGGAAG
GAGAGAAGGTACTGAACTGGTAGGAGAGCAAGGCTAGGAACCGCCGTCGGAAATCTTTCCAGAAGGCTGC
AAGCCAGCCTCCCTGGTCAGCCTCATCCTCATCAGTGAGCGTCTTCAGCATGATGCACGAGTGCTCTCCG
GTCAGGTCATTCGG
