[The description below was written by a language model from this plasmid's Addgene catalogue record.]
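Description:
NET43 pEGFP-N2 (609) is a mammalian expression plasmid built on the pEGFP-N2 backbone, designed to express the human protein NET43 (also known as NAT10, with the aliases ALP and Kre33) as a fusion to enhanced green fluorescent protein. The human coding sequence was inserted by restriction cloning between the NheI and BamHI sites of the polylinker, both of which were retained. This places the insert upstream of the backbone-encoded EGFP, so the fluorescent tag sits at the C terminus of NET43. Transcription in mammalian cells is driven by the CMV promoter, a strong constitutive promoter widely used for transient overexpression in cultured cells.

In bacteria the plasmid is maintained at high copy number and selected with kanamycin. No feature table accompanies the record, so other backbone elements such as the replication origin, polyadenylation signal or any mammalian selection cassette are not itemised here. The listed 3′ sequencing primer is named for mRFP1 rather than EGFP, an oddity the record does not explain.

The stated purpose is mammalian expression of a nuclear envelope transmembrane protein, NET43 being a designation from that class of candidate proteins. A C-terminal EGFP fusion of this kind is typically used to follow the protein's subcellular localisation by fluorescence microscopy in live or fixed transfected cells, for example to assess targeting to the nuclear envelope. It also provides a handle for detecting the fusion with GFP-directed reagents. The record does not describe any mutations or truncations of the insert, nor which isoform was cloned.
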