Addgene plasmid #61991: NET43 pEGFP-N2 (609)
Purpose: mammalian expression of nuclear envelope transmembrane protein
Depositing lab: Eric Schirmer. Depositing organization: University of Edinburgh.
Backbone
  Vector backbone: pEGFP-N2
  Backbone manufacturer: unknown
  Vector type: Mammalian Expression
Growth in bacteria
  Bacterial resistance: Kanamycin, 50 μg/mL
  Growth temperature: 37°C
  Growth strain: DH5alpha
  Copy number: High Copy
Gene/Insert
  Gene/Insert name: NET43 (alt name: NAT10)
  Species: H. sapiens (human)
  Entrez Gene: NAT10 (a.k.a. ALP, Kre33, NET43)
  Promoter: CMV
  Tag / fusion protein: EGFP (C terminal on backbone)
  Cloning method: Restriction Enzyme; 5′ cloning site NheI (not destroyed); 3′ cloning site BamHI (not destroyed)
  Sequencing primers: 5′ CMV-F; 3′ mRFP1-R
Terms and licenses: Academic/Nonprofit Terms; Industry Terms: Not Available to Industry
How to cite: NET43 pEGFP-N2 (609) was a gift from Eric Schirmer (Addgene plasmid # 61991 ; http://n2t.net/addgene:61991 ; RRID:Addgene_61991)
